>Addgene plasmid #17869 | pBS huNFATc4-EE | addgene partial sequence | sequence record 23799 | T3 5'-GCAATTAACCCTCACTAAAGG-3'
TGGGNCGGGCCCCCCTCGAGGTCGACGGTATCGATAAGCTTGATATCGAATTCCTGCAGCCCGGGGGATC
CATGGGGGCGGCCAGCTGCGAGGATGAGGAGCTGGAATTTAAGCTGGTGTTCGGGGAGGAAAAGGAGGCC
CCCCCGCTGGGCGCGGGGGGATTGGGGGAAGAACTGGACTCAGAGGATGCCCCGCCATGCTGCCGTCTGG
CCTTGGGAGAGCCCCCTCCCTATGGCGCTGCACCTATCGGTATTCCCCGACCTCCACCCCCTCGGCCTGG
CATGCATTCGCCACCGCCGCGACCAGCCCCCTCACCTGGCACCTGGGAGAGCCAGCCCGCCAGGTCGGTG
AGGCTGGGAGGACCAGGAGGGGGTGCTGGGGGTGCTGGGGGTGGCCGTGTTCTCGAGTGTCCCAGCATCC
GCATCACCTCCATCTCTCCCACGCCGGAGCCGCCAGCAGCGCTGGAGGACAACCCTGATGCCTGGGGGGA
CGGCTCTCCTAGAGATTACCCCCCACCAGAAGGCTTTGGGGGCTACAGAGAAGCAGGGGCCCAGGGTGGG
GGGGCCTTCTTCAGCCCAAGCCCTGGCAGCAGCAGCCTGTCCTCGTGGAGCTTCTTCTCCGATGCCTCTG
ACGAGGCAGCCCTGTATGCAGCCTGCGACGAGGTGGAGTCTGAGCTAAATGAGGCGGCCTCCCGCTTTGG
CCTGGGCTCCCCGCTGCCCTCGCCCCGGGCCTCCCCTCGGCCATGGACCCCCGAAANCCCTGGANCNTTT
TGTNNACCCCCGAAGCCNAGGCAAAGANANTGNNNTTCTTTTTN
