[The description below was written by a language model from this plasmid's Addgene catalogue record.]
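Description:
pBS huNFATc4-EE is a pBluescript-based plasmid carrying the full-length human NFATc4 cDNA (also known as NFAT3), an insert of about 2.7 kb in a backbone of roughly 3 kb. It is catalogued as a bacterial expression vector, but pBluescript is primarily a general-purpose cloning phagemid. The plasmid is maintained at high copy number in E. coli and selected with ampicillin. No feature table accompanies the record, so individual backbone elements are not itemised. The use of T3 and T7 as the 5′ and 3′ sequencing primers is consistent with the phage promoters that normally flank the pBluescript polylinker. These promoters can also serve for in vitro transcription, although the record does not say the plasmid was used that way. No mammalian promoter is recorded.

The NFATc4 coding sequence was inserted by restriction cloning between BamHI at the 5′ end and NotI at the 3′ end, and it is not known whether either site survived cloning. The insert carries a C-terminal EE tag, a short epitope (commonly called Glu-Glu) that allows the protein to be detected or immunoprecipitated with anti-tag antibodies, without needing an NFATc4-specific reagent. NFATc4 belongs to the calcium/calcineurin-regulated NFAT family of transcription factors. The associated publication examined how L-type calcium channels and GSK-3 control its activity in hippocampal neurons. Given the backbone, the plasmid most plausibly serves as a sequence-verifiable source of tagged human NFATc4 cDNA for subcloning into expression vectors, though the record does not state its intended use.
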