Addgene plasmid #17869: pBS huNFATc4-EE
Depositing lab: Jerry Crabtree. Depositing organization: Stanford University. Publication: L-type calcium channels and GSK-3 regulate the activity of NF-ATc4 in hippocampal neurons. Graef IA, Mermelstein PG, Stankunas K, Neilson JR, Deisseroth K, Tsien RW, Crabtree GR. Nature. 1999 Oct 14. 401(6754):703-8. 10.1038/44378 PubMed 10537109.
Backbone
  Vector backbone: pBluescript
  Backbone size w/o insert (bp): 3000
  Vector type: Bacterial Expression
Growth in bacteria
  Bacterial resistance: Ampicillin, 100 μg/mL
  Growth temperature: 37°C
  Growth strain: DH5alpha
  Copy number: High Copy
Gene/Insert
  Gene/Insert name: NFATc4 (alt name: NF-ATc)
  Species: H. sapiens (human)
  Insert size (bp): 2700
  Entrez Gene: NFATC4 (a.k.a. NF-AT3, NF-ATC4, NFAT3)
  Tag / fusion protein: EE (C terminal on insert)
  Cloning method: Restriction Enzyme; 5′ cloning site BamHI (unknown if destroyed); 3′ cloning site NotI (unknown if destroyed)
  Sequencing primers: 5′ T3; 3′ T7
Terms and licenses: Academic/Nonprofit Terms; Industry Terms: Not Available to Industry
Depositor comments: Full-length human NFATc4
How to cite: pBS huNFATc4-EE was a gift from Jerry Crabtree (Addgene plasmid # 17869 ; http://n2t.net/addgene:17869 ; RRID:Addgene_17869)
